>Addgene plasmid #138511 | pBT44c | addgene full sequence | sequence record 275098 | Addgene NGS Result
CAAATAAAACGAAAGGCTCAGTCGAAAGACTGGGCCTTTCGTTTTGCTGAGGAGACTTAGGGACTCTCAC
AGCTAACACCACGTCGTCCCTATCTGCTGCCCTAGGTCTATGAGTGGTTGCTGGATAACTTTACGGGCAT
GCATAAGGCTCGTATGATATATTCAGGGAGACCACAACGGTTTCCCTCTACAAATAATTTTGTTTAACTT
TTACTAGAGTGGGACCCTACCTGCAGGTGCAGTAAGGAGGAAAAAAAAATGATCAAGATAGCTACAAGGA
AGTATCTTGGCAAACAAAACGTTTATGATATTGGAGTCGAAAGAGATCACAACTTTGCTCTGAAGAACGG
ATTCATAGCTTCTAATTGTTTTAACAAATACTCAATAGGCTTAGCTATCGGCACAAATAGCGTCGGATGG
GCGGTGATCACTGATGAATATAAGGTTCCGTCTAAAAAGTTCAAGGTTCTGGGAAATACAGACCGCCACA
GTATCAAAAAAAATCTTATAGGGGCTCTTTTATTTGACAGTGGAGAGACAGCGGAAGCGACTCGTCTCAA
ACGGACAGCTCGTAGAAGGTATACACGTCGGAAGAATCGTATTTGTTATCTACAGGAGATTTTTTCAAAT
GAGATGGCGAAAGTAGATGATAGTTTCTTTCATCGACTTGAAGAGTCTTTTTTGGTGGAAGAAGACAAGA
AGCATGAACGTCATCCTATTTTTGGAAATATAGTAGATGAAGTTGCTTATCATGAGAAATATCCAACTAT
CTATCATCTGCGAAAAAAATTGGTAGATTCTACTGATAAAGCGGATTTGCGCTTAATCTATTTGGCCTTA
GCGCATATGATTAAGTTTCGTGGTCATTTTTTGATTGAGGGAGATTTAAATCCTGATAATAGTGATGTGG
ACAAACTATTTATCCAGTTGGTACAAACCTACAATCAATTATTTGAAGAAAACCCTATTAACGCAAGTGG
AGTAGATGCTAAAGCGATTCTTTCTGCACGATTGAGTAAATCAAGACGATTAGAAAATCTCATTGCTCAG
CTCCCCGGTGAGAAGAAAAATGGCTTATTTGGGAATCTCATTGCTTTGTCATTGGGTTTGACCCCTAATT
TTAAATCAAATTTTGATTTGGCAGAAGATGCTAAATTACAGCTTTCAAAAGATACTTACGATGATGATTT
AGATAATTTATTGGCGCAAATTGGAGATCAATATGCTGATTTGTTTTTGGCAGCTAAGAATTTATCAGAT
GCTATTTTACTTTCAGATATCCTAAGAGTAAATACTGAAATAACTAAGGCTCCCCTATCAGCTTCAATGA
TTAAACGCTACGATGAACATCATCAAGACTTGACTCTTTTAAAAGCTTTAGTTCGACAACAACTTCCAGA
AAAGTATAAAGAAATCTTTTTTGATCAATCAAAAAACGGATATGCAGGTTATATTGATGGGGGAGCTAGC
CAAGAAGAATTTTATAAATTTATCAAACCAATTTTAGAAAAAATGGATGGTACTGAGGAATTATTGGTGA
AACTAAATCGTGAAGATTTGCTGCGCAAGCAACGGACCTTTGACAACGGCTCTATTCCCCATCAAATTCA
CTTGGGTGAGCTGCATGCTATTTTGAGAAGACAAGAAGACTTTTATCCATTTTTAAAAGACAATCGTGAG
AAGATTGAAAAAATCTTGACTTTTCGAATTCCTTATTATGTTGGTCCATTGGCGCGTGGCAATAGTCGTT
TTGCATGGATGACTCGGAAGTCTGAAGAAACAATTACCCCATGGAATTTTGAAGAAGTTGTCGATAAAGG
TGCTTCAGCTCAATCATTTATTGAACGCATGACAAACTTTGATAAAAATCTTCCAAATGAAAAAGTACTA
CCAAAACATAGTTTGCTTTATGAGTATTTTACGGTTTATAACGAATTGACAAAGGTCAAATATGTTACTG
AAGGAATGCGAAAACCAGCATTTCTTTCAGGTGAACAGAAGAAAGCCATTGTTGATTTACTCTTCAAAAC
AAATCGAAAAGTAACCGTTAAGCAATTAAAAGAAGATTATTTCAAAAAAATAGAATGTTTTGATAGTGTT
GAAATTTCAGGAGTTGAAGATAGATTTAATGCTTCATTAGGTACCTACCATGATTTGCTAAAAATTATTA
AAGATAAAGATTTTTTGGATAATGAAGAAAATGAAGATATCTTAGAGGATATTGTTTTAACATTGACCTT
ATTTGAAGATAGGGAGATGATTGAGGAAAGACTTAAAACATATGCTCACCTCTTTGATGATAAGGTGATG
AAACAGCTTAAACGTCGCCGTTATACTGGTTGGGGACGTTTGTCTCGAAAATTGATTAATGGTATTAGGG
ATAAGCAATCTGGCAAAACAATATTAGATTTTTTGAAATCAGATGGTTTTGCCAATCGCAATTTTATGCA
GCTGATCCATGATGATAGTTTGACATTTAAAGAAGACATTCAAAAAGCACAAGTGTCTGGACAAGGCGAT
AGTTTACATGAACATATTGCAAATTTAGCTGGTAGCCCTGCTATTAAAAAAGGTATTTTACAGACTGTAA
AAGTTGTTGATGAATTGGTCAAAGTAATGGGGCGGCATAAGCCAGAAAATATCGTTATTGAAATGGCACG
TGAAAATCAGACAACTCAAAAGGGCCAGAAAAATTCGCGAGAGCGTATGAAACGAATCGAAGAAGGTATC
AAAGAATTAGGAAGTCAGATTCTTAAAGAGCATCCTGTTGAAAATACTCAATTGCAAAATGAAAAGCTCT
ATCTCTATTATCTCCAAAATGGAAGAGACATGTATGTGGACCAAGAATTAGATATTAATCGTTTAAGTGA
TTATGATGTCGATGCCATTGTTCCACAAAGTTTCCTTAAAGACGATTCAATAGACAATAAGGTCTTAACG
CGTTCTGATAAAAATCGTGGTAAATCGGATAACGTTCCAAGTGAAGAAGTAGTCAAAAAGATGAAAAACT
ATTGGAGACAACTTCTAAACGCCAAGTTAATCACTCAACGTAAGTTTGATAATTTAACGAAAGCTGAACG
TGGAGGTTTGAGTGAACTTGATAAAGCTGGTTTTATCAAACGCCAATTGGTTGAAACTCGCCAAATCACT
AAGCATGTGGCACAAATTTTGGATAGTCGCATGAATACTAAATACGATGAAAATGATAAACTTATTCGAG
AGGTTAAAGTGATTACCTTAAAATCTAAATTAGTTTCTGACTTCCGAAAAGATTTCCAATTCTATAAAGT
ACGTGAGATTAACAATTACCATCATGCCCATGATGCGTATCTAAATGCCGTCGTTGGAACTGCTTTGATT
AAGAAATATCCAAAACTTGAATCGGAGTTTGTCTATGGTGATTATAAAGTTTATGATGTTCGTAAAATGA
TTGCTAAGTCTGAGCAAGAAATAGGCAAAGCAACCGCAAAATATTTCTTTTACTCTAATATCATGAACTT
CTTCAAAACAGAAATTACACTTGCAAATGGAGAGATTCGCAAACGCCCTCTAATCGAAACTAATGGGGAA
ACTGGAGAAATTGTCTGGGATAAAGGGCGAGATTTTGCCACAGTGCGCAAAGTATTGTCCATGCCCCAAG
TCAATATTGTCAAGAAAACAGAAGTACAGACAGGCGGATTCTCCAAGGAGTCAATTTTACCAAAAAGAAA
TTCGGACAAGCTTATTGCTCGTAAAAAAGACTGGGATCCAAAAAAATATGGTGGTTTTGATAGTCCAACG
GTAGCTTATTCAGTCCTAGTGGTTGCTAAGGTGGAAAAAGGGAAATCGAAGAAGTTAAAATCCGTTAAAG
AGTTACTAGGGATCACAATTATGGAAAGAAGTTCCTTTGAAAAAAATCCGATTGACTTTTTAGAAGCTAA
AGGATATAAGGAAGTTAAAAAAGACTTAATCATTAAACTACCTAAATATAGTCTTTTTGAGTTAGAAAAC
GGTCGTAAACGGATGCTGGCTAGTGCCGGAGAATTACAAAAAGGAAATGAGCTGGCTCTGCCAAGCAAAT
ATGTGAATTTTTTATATTTAGCTAGTCATTATGAAAAGTTGAAGGGTAGTCCAGAAGATAACGAACAAAA
ACAATTGTTTGTGGAGCAGCATAAGCATTATTTAGATGAGATTATTGAGCAAATCAGTGAATTTTCTAAG
CGTGTTATTTTAGCAGATGCCAATTTAGATAAAGTTCTTAGTGCATATAACAAACATAGAGACAAACCAA
TACGTGAACAAGCAGAAAATATTATTCATTTATTTACGTTGACGAATCTTGGAGCTCCCGCTGCTTTTAA
ATATTTTGATACAACAATTGATCGTAAACGATATACGTCTACAAAAGAAGTTTTAGATGCCACTCTTATC
CATCAATCCATCACTGGTCTTTATGAAACACGCATTGATTTGAGTCAGCTAGGAGGTGACAGCGGCGGTT
CAATGACAAATCTGTCGGATATCATCGAAAAAGAAACCGGTAAACAGCTGGTTATCCAAGAAAGTATTTT
AATGCTTCCCGAAGAAGTCGAAGAGGTGATTGGCAACAAACCCGAAAGTGATATTCTCGTGCATACTGCG
TATGATGAGTCGACCGATGAAAACGTCATGCTGCTGACCTCCGACGCGCCCGAGTATAAACCGTGGGCTT
TGGTTATCCAGGATAGCAACGGTGAAAATAAGATTAAAATGTTATAAGGCACTCCTCAGCAAATATAATG
ACCCTCTTGATAACCCAAGAGGGCATTTTTTAATGCCCATGGCGTCTTAGAAAAACTCATCGAGCATCAA
ATGAAACTGCAATTTATTCATATCAGGATTATCAATACCATATTTTTGAAAAAGCCGTTTCTGTAATGAA
GGAGAAAACTCACCGAGGCAGTTCCATAGGATGGCAAGATCCTGGTATCGGTCTGCGATTCCGACTCGTC
CAACATCAATACAACCTATTAATTTCCCCTCGTCAAAAATAAGGTTATCAAGTGAGAAATCACCATGAGT
GACGACTGAATCCGGTGAGAATGGCAAAAGTTTATGCATTTCTTTCCAGACTTGTTCAACAGGCCAGCCA
TTACGCTCGTCATCAAAATCACTCGCATCAACCAAACCGTTATTCATTCGTGATTGCGCCTGAGCGAGAC
GAAATACGCGATCGCTGTTAAAAGGACAATTACAAACAGGAATCGAATGCAACCGGCGCAGGAACACTGC
CAGCGCATCAACAATATTTTCACCTGAATCAGGATATTCTTCTAATACCTGGAATGCTGTTTTCCCGGGG
ATCGCAGTGGTGAGTAACCATGCATCATCAGGAGTACGGATAAAATGCTTGATGGTCGGAAGAGGCATAA
ATTCCGTCAGCCAGTTTAGTCTGACCATCTCATCTGTAACATCATTGGCAACGCTACCTTTGCCATGTTT
CAGAAACAACTCTGGCGCATCGGGCTTCCCATACAATCGATAGATTGTCGCACCTGATTGCCCGACATTA
TCGCGAGCCCATTTATACCCATATAAATCAGCATCCATGTTGGAATTTAATCGCGGCCTAGAGCAAGACG
TTTCCCGTTGAATATGGCTCATAACACCCCTTGTATTACTGTTTATGTAAGCAGACAGTTTTATTGTTCA
TGAAGAGAAACCTACGGATCGGGGCGGAGATTTCCTGGAAGATGCCAGGAAGATACTTAACAGGGAAGTG
AGAGGGCCGCGGCAAAGCCGTTTTTCCATAGGCTCCGCCCCCCTGACAAGCATCACGAAATCTGACGCTC
AAATCAGTGGTGGCGAAACCCGACAGGACTATAAAGATACCAGGCGTTTCCCCCTGGCGGCTCCCTCGTG
CGCTCTCCTGTTCCTGCCTTTCGGTTTACCGGTGTCATTCCGCTGTTATGGCCGCGTTTGTCTCATTCCA
CGCCTGACACTCAGTTCCGGGTAGGCAGTTCGCTCCAAGCTGGACTGTATGCACGAACCCCCCGTTCAGT
CCGACCGCTGCGCCTTATCCGGTAACTATCGTCTTGAGTCCAACCCGGAAAGACATGCAAAAGCACCACT
GGCAGCAGCCACTGGTAATTGATTTAGAGGAGTTAGTCTTGAAGTCATGCGCCGGTTAAGGCTAAACTGA
AAGGACAAGTTTTGGTGACTGCGCTCCTCCAAGCCAGTTACCTCGGTTCAAAGAGTTGGTAGCTCAGAGA
ACCTTCGAAAAACCGCCCTGCAAGGCGGTTTTTTCGTTTTCAGAGCAAGATATTACGCGCAGACCAAAAC
GATCTCAAGAAGATCATCTTATTAAGGAGCCCCATACGATATAAGAGGACATCCGGT
Features (pLannotate 1.2.2; 6 found; start..end, strand, type, name):
      1..45      +  terminator     rrnB T1 terminator: transcription terminator T1 from the E. coli rrnB gene
     64..129     +  CDS            sspB (fragment): SSPB_ECOLI - Experimental evidence at protein level: Swiss-Prot protein existence level 1. Also stimulates degradation of the N-terminus of RseA (residues 1-108, alone or in complex with sigma-E) by ClpX-ClpP in a non-ssrA-mediated fashion. From Escherichia coli (strain K12).
    376..4470    +  CDS            dCas9: catalytically dead mutant of the Cas9 endonuclease from the Streptococcus pyogenes Type II CRISPR/Cas system RNA-guided DNA-binding protein that lacks endonuclease activity due to the D10A mutation in the RuvC catalytic domain and the H840A mutation in the HNH catalytic domain
   4483..4734    +  CDS            UGI: UNGI_BPPB2 - Experimental evidence at protein level: Swiss-Prot protein existence level 1. This protein binds specifically and reversibly to the host uracil-DNA glycosylase, preventing removal of uracil residues from PBS2 DNA by the host uracil-excision repair system. From Bacillus phage PBS2 (Bacteriophage PBS2).
   4807..5622    -  CDS            KanR: aminoglycoside phosphotransferase; aph(3')-Ia; confers resistance to kanamycin in bacteria or G418 (Geneticin®) in eukaryotes
   5763..6308    -  rep_origin     p15A ori: Plasmids containing the medium-copy-number p15A origin of replication can be propagated in E. coli cells that contain a second plasmid with the ColE1 origin.
