[The description below was written by a language model from this plasmid's Addgene catalogue record and pLannotate feature annotations shown in this document.]
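Description:
pBT44c is a bacterial plasmid catalogued under synthetic biology, deposited in connection with work on phage-assisted evolution of an adenine base editor. Its purpose field reads only "P2", which suggests it is the second of a set of accessory host-cell plasmids in the phage-assisted evolution circuit, although the record does not spell this out. The sequenced plasmid is 6,357 nt and carries a kanamycin resistance gene (aph(3')-Ia) for selection in E. coli. The catalogue describes the backbone as pCMV with a BR322 origin, but the feature annotation of the full sequence detects a medium-copy p15A origin instead and no CMV promoter. The p15A origin is compatible with ColE1-type plasmids, which would fit a multi-plasmid host system, but the discrepancy with the catalogue entry should be noted rather than resolved.

The insert is listed as inteinC-dSpCas9-UGI. The annotation confirms a catalytically dead Streptococcus pyogenes Cas9 (D10A and H840A), which binds DNA under guide RNA direction without cutting. It is followed closely on the same strand by UGI, the uracil-DNA glycosylase inhibitor from Bacillus phage PBS2, which blocks excision of uracil from DNA. The C-terminal split-intein half named in the insert is not annotated, but presumably lies in the unannotated region upstream of dCas9. Such a fragment would allow protein trans-splicing to join dCas9-UGI to a partner carrying the matching N-terminal intein half, for example a deaminase encoded on the evolving phage, reconstituting a full base editor in the cell. An rrnB T1 terminator and a short fragment matching sspB sit upstream. The promoter driving the fusion is not identified in the record.
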