Addgene plasmid #138511: pBT44c
Purpose: P2
Depositing lab: David Liu. Depositing organization: Broad Institute. Publication: Phage-assisted evolution of an adenine base editor with improved Cas domain compatibility and activity. Richter MF, Zhao KT, Eton E, Lapinaite A, Newby GA, Thuronyi BW, Wilson C, Koblan LW, Zeng J, Bauer DE, Doudna JA, Liu DR. Nat Biotechnol. 2020 Jul;38(7):883-891. doi: 10.1038/s41587-020-0453-z. Epub 2020 Mar 16. PubMed 32433547.
Backbone
  Vector backbone: pCMV with a BR322 origin
  Vector type: Synthetic Biology
Growth in bacteria
  Bacterial resistance: Kanamycin, 50 μg/mL
  Growth temperature: 37°C
  Growth strain: DH5alpha
  Copy number: Unknown
Gene/Insert
  Gene/Insert name: inteinC-dSpCas9-UGI
  Species: Other
  Cloning method: Unknown
Terms and licenses: Academic/Nonprofit Terms; Industry Terms: Not Available to Industry
How to cite: pBT44c was a gift from David Liu (Addgene plasmid # 138511 ; http://n2t.net/addgene:138511 ; RRID:Addgene_138511)
